>Addgene plasmid #209966 | pLPP4 | addgene full sequence | sequence record 419376 | Addgene NGS Result
GGTCTCGGGAGTACCGGAGATTGTTCAACATACATGGATCGTGGTATGTTTCCAATACTTGAGACCACTC
ATCGCGACTAGTAGCGGCCGCTGCAGTCCGGCAAAAAAGGGCAAGGTGTCACCACCCTGCCCTTTTTCTT
TAAAACCGAAAAGATTACTTCGCGTTATGCAGGCTTCCTCGCTCACTGACTCGCTGCGCTCGGTCGTTCG
GCTGCGGCGAGCGGTATCAGCTCACTCAAAGGCGGTAATACGGTTATCCACAGAATCAGGGGATAACGCA
GGAAAGAACATGTGAGCAAAAGGCCAGCAAAAGGCCAGGAACCGTAAAAAGGCCGCGTTGCTGGCGTTTT
TCCACAGGCTCCGCCCCCCTGACGAGCATCACAAAAATCGACGCTCAAGTCAGAGGTGGCGAAACCCGAC
AGGACTATAAAGATACCAGGCGTTTCCCCCTGGAAGCTCCCTCGTGCGCTCTCCTGTTCCGACCCTGCCG
CTTACCGGATACCTGTCCGCCTTTCTCCCTTCGGGAAGCGTGGCGCTTTCTCATAGCTCACGCTGTAGGT
ATCTCAGTTCGGTGTAGGTCGTTCGCTCCAAGCTGGGCTGTGTGCACGAACCCCCCGTTCAGCCCGACCG
CTGCGCCTTATCCGGTAACTATCGTCTTGAGTCCAACCCGGTAAGACACGACTTATCGCCACTGGCAGCA
GCCACTGGTAACAGGATTAGCAGAGCGAGGTATGTAGGCGGTGCTACAGAGTTCTTGAAGTGGTGGCCTA
ACTACGGCTACACTAGAAGAACAGTATTTGGTATCTGCGCTCTGCTGAAGCCAGTTACCTTCGGAAAAAG
AGTTGGTAGCTCTTGATCCGGCAAACAAACCACCGCTGGTAGCGGTGGTTTTTTTGTTTGCAAGCAGCAG
ATTACGCGCAGAAAAAAAGGATCTCAAGAAGATCCTTTGATCTTTTCTACGGGGTCTGACGCTCAGTGGA
ACGAAAACTCACGTTAAGGGATTTTGGTCATGAGATTATCAAAAAGGATCTTCACCTAGATCCTTTTAAA
TTAAAAATGAAGTTTTAAATCAATCTAAAGTATATATGAGTAAACTTGGTCTGACAGCTCGAGGCTTGGA
TTCTCACCAATAAAAAACGCCCGGCGGCAACCGAGCGTTCTGAACAAATCCAGATGGAGTTCTGAGGTCA
TTACTGGATCTATCAACAGGAGTCCAAGCGAGCTCGATATCAAATTACGCCCCGCCCTGCCACTCGTCGC
AGTACTGTTGTAATTCATTAAGCATTCTGCCGACATGGAAGCCATCACAAACGGCATGATGAACCTGAAT
CGCCAGCGGCATCAGCACCTTGTCGCCTTGCGTATAATATTTGCCCATGGTGAAAACGGGGGCGAAGAAG
TTGTCCATATTGGCCACGTTTAAATCAAAACTGGTGAAACTCACCCAGGGATTGGCTGATACGAAAAACA
TATTCTCAATAAACCCTTTAGGGAAATAGGCCAGGTTTTCACCGTAACACGCCACATCTTGCGAATATAT
GTGTAGAAACTGCCGGAAATCGTCGTGGTATTCACTCCAGAGTGATGAAAACGTTTCAGTTTGCTCATGG
AAAACGGTGTAACAAGGGTGAACACTATCCCATATCACCAGCTCACCGTCTTTCATTGCCATACGAAATT
CCGGATGAGCATTCATCAGGCGGGCAAGAATGTGAATAAAGGCCGGATAAAACTTGTGCTTATTTTTCTT
TACGGTCTTTAAAAAGGCCGTAATATCCAGCTGAACGGTCTGGTTATAGGTACATTGAGCAACTGACTGA
AATGCCTCAAAATGTTCTTTACGATGCCATTGGGATATATCAACGGTGGTATATCCAGTGATTTTTTTCT
CCATTTTAGCTTCCTTAGCTCCTGAAAATCTCGATAACTCAAAAAATACGCCCGGTAGTGATCTTATTTC
ATTATGGTGAAAGTTGGAACCTCTTACGTGCCCGATCAACTCGAGTGCCACCTGACGTCTAAGAAACCAT
TATTATCATGACATTAACCTATAAAAATAGGCGTATCACGAGGCAGAATTTCAGATAAAAAAAATCCTTA
GCTTTCGCTAAGGATGATTTCTGGAATTCGCGGCCGCTTCTAGAGCGATGAGT
Features (pLannotate 1.2.2; 8 found; start..end, strand, type, name):
     77..96      +  misc_feature   BioBrick suffix: universal suffix for all parts
     97..154     +  terminator     his operon terminator: This putative transcriptin terminator from the E. coli his operon has a 2-bp deletion introduced during synthesis. Its efficiency has not been determined.
    349..937     -  rep_origin     ori: high-copy-number ColE1/pMB1/pBR322/pUC origin of replication
   1120..1214    -  terminator     lambda t0 terminator: transcription terminator from phage lambda
   1238..1894    -  CDS            cat: CAT_ECOLX - Experimental evidence at protein level: Swiss-Prot protein existence level 1. This enzyme is an effector of chloramphenicol resistance in bacteria. From Escherichia coli. This protein is used as a marker in many commonly used cloning vectors, such as pACYC184.
   1895..1992    -  promoter       cat promoter: promoter of the E. coli cat gene encoding chloramphenicol acetyltransferase
   2078..2121    -  terminator     bacterial terminator: putative bacterial transcription terminator
   2124..2145    +  misc_feature   BioBrick prefix: BioBrick prefix for parts that do not start with "ATG"
