[The description below was written by a language model from this plasmid's Addgene catalogue record and pLannotate feature annotations shown in this document.]
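Description:
pLPP4 is a small (about 2.2 kb) Level 0 part plasmid from a Golden Gate assembly toolbox developed for engineering Lactiplantibacillus plantarum. It is built on the pLP1 backbone and stores a single standardized part, the synthetic constitutive promoter P40, which is meant to be released and combined with other Level 0 parts when building Level 1 plasmids. The promoter was inserted through BsmBI sites that were destroyed during cloning, as is typical for Type IIS entry cloning. The record does not state which enzyme or overhangs are used for the subsequent Level 1 assembly.

The plasmid is maintained in E. coli (DH5alpha) under chloramphenicol selection. The resistance cassette consists of the cat gene, encoding chloramphenicol acetyltransferase, driven by its native cat promoter and followed by the lambda t0 terminator. Replication relies on a ColE1/pMB1-type origin. The automated annotation describes this origin as high copy, whereas the catalogue entry lists the plasmid as low copy, and the record does not resolve the discrepancy. No replicon for Lactobacillus is annotated, consistent with a pure part-storage vector rather than one intended to replicate in the final host.

The part-holding region is bracketed by BioBrick prefix and suffix sequences and is insulated by a his operon terminator on one side and a putative bacterial terminator on the other, which limit transcriptional read-through between the cloned part and the backbone. P40 itself was not picked up as a feature by the annotation. It presumably lies in the short unannotated stretch between the prefix and suffix, spanning the sequence's numbering origin.
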