Addgene plasmid #209966: pLPP4
Purpose: Contains Level 0 Part: constitutive Promoter (P40) for the construction of Level 1 plasmids
Depositing lab: Thorsten Mascher. Depositing organization: Technische Universitaet Dresden. Publication: Development of a Golden Gate Assembly-Based Genetic Toolbox for Lactiplantibacillus plantarum and Its Application for Engineering Monoterpenoid Biosynthesis. Li X, Schönberg PY, Wucherpfennig T, Hinze C, Sulaj F, Henle T, Mascher T. ACS Synth Biol. 2024 Sep 20;13(9):2764-2779. doi: 10.1021/acssynbio.4c00075. Epub 2024 Sep 10. PubMed 39254046.
Backbone
  Vector backbone: pLP1
  Vector type: Bacterial Expression
Growth in bacteria
  Bacterial resistance: Chloramphenicol, 25 μg/mL
  Growth temperature: 37°C
  Growth strain: DH5alpha
  Copy number: Low Copy
Gene/Insert
  Gene/Insert name: Promoter (P40)
  Species: Synthetic
  Cloning method: Restriction Enzyme; 5′ cloning site BsmBI (destroyed during cloning); 3′ cloning site BsmBI (destroyed during cloning)
Terms and licenses: Academic/Nonprofit Terms; Industry Terms: Not Available to Industry
How to cite: pLPP4 was a gift from Thorsten Mascher (Addgene plasmid # 209966 ; http://n2t.net/addgene:209966 ; RRID:Addgene_209966)
